Addgene plasmid #146820: pAc5.1B-EGFP-DmGW182_1-1199-del862-1115-dsRNAres_L
Purpose: Insect Expression of DmGW182_1-1199-del862-1115-dsRNAres
Depositing lab: Elisa Izaurralde. Depositing organization: Max Planck Institute for Developmental Biology. Publication: Two PABPC1-binding sites in GW182 proteins promote miRNA-mediated gene silencing. Huntzinger E, Braun JE, Heimstädt S, Zekri L, Izaurralde E. EMBO J. 2010 Dec 15;29(24):4146-60. doi: 10.1038/emboj.2010.274 PubMed 21063388.
Backbone
  Vector backbone: Unknown
  Vector type: Insect Expression
Growth in bacteria
  Bacterial resistance: Ampicillin, 100 μg/mL
  Growth temperature: 37°C
  Growth strain: DH5alpha
  Copy number: Low Copy
Gene/Insert
  Gene/Insert name: DmGW182_1-1199-del862-1115-dsRNAres
  Species: D. melanogaster (fly)
  Mutation: Two non silent mutations V704A and N799S and one silent mutation G2295A compared to the sequence given by NM_166780 varA
  Entrez Gene: gw (a.k.a. Dmel_CG31992, CG11484, CG31992, CG9905, Dmel\CG31992, GQ182, GW, GW182, Gw, Gw182, anon-EST:Posey205, dGW182, gw182)
  Cloning method: Unknown
Terms and licenses: Academic/Nonprofit Terms; Industry Terms: Not Available to Industry
Depositor comments: Plasmids from this collection were made available to the research community and donated after the lab closed. Please note that the sequence provided by the depositing laboratory may be theoretical/predicted or based on Sanger sequencing results. There may be discrepancies between sequencing results obtained by Addgene and the depositor sequence. If an Addgene verified sequence is not available, please contact before placing your order to request that our lab fully sequence the plasmid.
How to cite: pAc5.1B-EGFP-DmGW182_1-1199-del862-1115-dsRNAres_L was a gift from Elisa Izaurralde (Addgene plasmid # 146820 ; http://n2t.net/addgene:146820 ; RRID:Addgene_146820)
