[The description below was written by a language model from this plasmid's Addgene catalogue record and pLannotate feature annotations shown in this document.]
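Description:
pAc5.1B-EGFP-DmGW182_1-1199-del862-1115-dsRNAres_L is an insect-cell expression plasmid of about 8.9 kb. The catalogue lists its backbone as unknown, although the name and annotated parts point to a pAc5.1-type vector. It is propagated in E. coli through a ColE1/pUC-family origin and selected with ampicillin via the β-lactamase gene and its bla promoter. The catalogue describes it as low copy, even though the origin is annotated as a high-copy type. Short annotated fragments of a tetracycline resistance gene and SV40 large T antigen appear to be non-functional backbone remnants.

Expression is driven by the constitutive Drosophila actin 5C promoter. This is followed by EGFP and then a fragment of the Drosophila melanogaster gw gene (GW182), so the protein is made as an N-terminal EGFP fusion that can be followed by fluorescence or detected through the tag. As the name indicates, the insert covers residues 1–1199 with an internal deletion of residues 862–1115. Relative to the reference transcript, it carries two amino acid changes (V704A and N799S) and one silent change. The "dsRNAres" label indicates a version resistant to dsRNA, presumably so that it can be expressed while endogenous GW182 is depleted by RNAi, though the record does not describe how the resistance was engineered. A V5 epitope tag is annotated downstream of the insert, but the record does not show whether it is in frame and translated. An SV40 polyadenylation signal follows.

The associated publication concerns PABPC1-binding sites in GW182 proteins and their role in miRNA-mediated silencing. This is consistent with use of the plasmid as a deletion mutant for mapping functional regions of GW182 in Drosophila cells.
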