Features (pLannotate 1.2.2; 10 found; start..end, strand, type, name):
     56..2568    +  promoter       Ac5 promoter: Drosophila melanogaster actin 5C promoter
   2588..3304    +  CDS            EGFP: EGFP is a basic (constitutively fluorescent) green fluorescent protein published in 1996, derived from Aequorea victoria. It is reported to be a rapidly-maturing weak dimer with moderate acid sensitivity.
   3347..5929    +  CDS            gw (fragment): GAWKY_DROME - Also known as GW182 From Drosophila melanogaster (Fruit fly).
   6207..6248    +  CDS            V5 tag: epitope tag from simian virus 5
   6348..6482    -  polyA_signal   SV40 poly(A) signal: SV40 polyadenylation signal
   6505..6589    -  CDS            large T antigen (fragment): large T antigen from SV40 (simian virus 40)
   6590..7060    +  CDS            TcR (fragment): tetracycline efflux protein; tet; confers resistance to tetracycline
   7104..7692    -  rep_origin     ori: high-copy-number ColE1/pMB1/pBR322/pUC origin of replication
   7863..8723    -  CDS            AmpR: β-lactamase; bla; confers resistance to ampicillin, carbenicillin, and related antibiotics
   8724..8828    -  promoter       AmpR promoter: bla
>Addgene plasmid #146820 | pAc5.1B-EGFP-DmGW182_1-1199-del862-1115-dsRNAres_L | depositor full sequence | sequence record 289267 | Full Sequence
CTTCAAGGAATTAATTCTATATTCTAAAAACACAAATGATACTTCTAAAAAAAATCATGAATGGCATCAA
CTCTGAATCAAATCTTTGCAGATGCACCTACTTCTCATTTCCACTGTCACATCATTTTTCCAGATCTCGC
TGCCTGTTATGTGGCCCACAAACCAAGACACGTTTTATGGCCATTAAAGCTGGCTGATCGTCGCCAAACA
CCAAATACATATCAATATGTACATTCGAGAAAGAAGCGATCAAAGAAGCGTCTTCGGGCGAGTAGGAGAA
TGCGGAGGAGAAGGAGAACGAGCTGATCTAGTATCTCTCCACAATCCAATGCCAACTGACCAACTGGCCA
TATTCGGAGCAATTTGAAGCCAATTTCCATCGCCTGGCGATCGCTCCATTCTTGGCTATATGTTTTTCAC
CGTTCCCGGGGCCATTTTCAAAGACTCGTCGGTAAGATAAGATTGTGTCACTCGCTGTCTCTCTTCATTT
GTCGAAGAATGCTGAGGAATTTCGCGATGACGTCGGCGAGTATTTTGAAGAATGAGAATAATTTGTATTT
ATACGAAAATCAGTTAGTGGAATTTTCTACAAAAACATGTTATCTATAGATAATTTTGTTGCAAAATATG
TTGACTATGACAAAGATTGTATGTATATACCTTTAATGTATTCTCATTTTCTTATGTATTTATAATGGCA
ATGATGATACTGATGATATTTTAAGATGATGCCAGACCACAGGCTGATTTCTGCGTCTTTTGCCGAACGC
AGTGCATGTGCGGTTGTTGTTTTTTGGAATAGTTTCAATTTTCGGACTGTCCGCTTTGATTTCAGTTTCT
TGGCTTATTCAAAAAGCAAAGTAAAGCCAAAAAAGCGAGATGGCAATACCAAATGCGGCAAAACGGTAGT
GGAAGGAAAGGGGTGCGGGGCAGCGGAAGGAAGGGTGGGGCGGGGCGTGGCGGGGTCTGTGGCTGGGCGC
GACGTCACCGACGTTGGAGCCACTCCTTTGACCATGTGTGCGTGTGTGTATTATTCGTGTCTCGCCACTC
GCCGGTTGTTTTTTTCTTTTTATCTCGCTCTCTCTAGCGCCATCTCGTACGCATGCTCAACGCACCGCAT
GTTGCCGTGTCCTTTATGCGTCATTTTGGCTCGAAATAGGCAATTATTTAAACAAAGATTAGTCAACGAA
AACGCTAAAATAAATAAGTCTACAATATGGTTACTTATTGCCATGTGTGTGCAGCCAACGATAGCAACAA
AAGCAACAACACAGTGGCTTTCCCTCTTTCACTTTTTGTTTGCAAGCGCGTGCGAGCAAGACGGCACGAC
CGGCAAACGCAATTACGCTGACAAAGAGCAGACGAAGTTTTGGCCGAAAAACATCAAGGCGCCTGATACG
AATGCATTTGCAATAACAATTGCGATATTTAATATTGTTTATGAAGCTGTTTGACTTCAAAACACACAAA
AAAAAAAATAAAACAAATTATTTGAAAGAGAATTAGGAATCGGACAGCTTATCGTTACGGGCTAACAGCA
CACCGAGACGAAATAGCTTACCTGACGTCACAGCCTCTGGAAGAACTGCCGCCAAGCAGAGAGAGAGAGA
AAAAGAGGGAGAGCAGCTTAGACCGCATGTGCTTGTGTGTGAGGCGTCTCTCTCTTCGTCTCCTGTTTGC
GCAAACGCATAGACTGCACTGAGAAAATCGATTACCTATTTTTTATGAATGAATATTTGCACTATTACTA
TTCAAAACTATTAAGATAGCAATCACATTCAATAGCCAAATACTATACCACCTGAGCGATGCAACGAAAT
GATCAATTTGAGCAAAAATGCTGCATATTTAGGACGGCATCATTATAGAAATGCTTCTTGCTGTGTACTT
TTCTCTCGTCTGGCAGCTGTTTCGCCGTTATTGTTAAAACCGGCTTAAGTTAGGTGTGTTTTCTACGACT
AGTGATGCCCCTACTAGAAGATGTGTGTTGCACAAATGTCCCTGAATAACCAATTTGAAGTGCAGATAGC
AGTAAACGTAAGCTAATATGAATATTATTTAACTGTAATGTTTTAATATCGCTGGACATTACTAATAAAC
CCACTATAAACACATGTACATATGTATGTTTTGGCATACAATGAGTAGTTGGGGAAAAAATGTGTAAAAG
CACCGTGACCATCACAGCATAAAGATAACCAGCTGAAGTATCGAATATGAGTAACCCCCAAATTGAATCA
CATGCCGCAACTGATAGGACCCATGGAAGTACACTCTTCATGGCGATATACAAGACACACACAAGCACGA
ACACCCAGTTGCGGAGGAAATTCTCCGTAAATGAAAACCCAATCGGCGAACAATTCATACCCATATATGG
TAAAAGTTTTGAACGCGACTTGAGAGCGGAGAGCATTGCGGCTGATAAGGTTTTAGCGCTAAGCGGGCTT
TATAAAACGGGCTGCGGGACCAGTTTTCATATCACTACCGTTTGAGTTCTTGTGCTGTGTGGATACTCCT
CCCGACACAAAGCCGCTCCATCAGCCAGCAGTCGTCTAATCCAGAGACCCCGGATCGGGGTACCAACATG
GTGAGCAAGGGCGAGGAGCTGTTCACCGGGGTGGTGCCCATCCTGGTCGAGCTGGACGGCGACGTAAACG
GCCACAAGTTCAGCGTGTCCGGCGAGGGCGAGGGCGATGCCACCTACGGCAAGCTGACCCTGAAGTTCAT
CTGCACCACCGGCAAGCTGCCCGTGCCCTGGCCCACCCTCGTGACCACCCTGACCTACGGCGTGCAGTGC
TTCAGCCGCTACCCCGACCACATGAAGCAGCACGACTTCTTCAAGTCCGCCATGCCCGAAGGCTACGTCC
AGGAGCGCACCATCTTCTTCAAGGACGACGGCAACTACAAGACCCGCGCCGAGGTGAAGTTCGAGGGCGA
CACCCTGGTGAACCGCATCGAGCTGAAGGGCATCGACTTCAAGGAGGACGGCAACATCCTGGGGCACAAG
CTGGAGTACAACTACAACAGCCACAACGTCTATATCATGGCCGACAAGCAGAAGAACGGCATCAAGGTGA
ACTTCAAGATCCGCCACAACATCGAGGACGGCAGCGTGCAGCTCGCCGACCACTACCAGCAGAACACCCC
CATCGGCGACGGCCCCGTGCTGCTGCCCGACAACCACTACCTGAGCACCCAGTCCGCCCTGAGCAAAGAC
CCCAACGAGAAGCGCGATCACATGGTCCTGCTGGAGTTCGTGACCGCCGCCGGGATCACTCTCGGCATGG
ACGAGCTGTACAAGCCAAGCTTGAATTCTGCAGATATCCAGCACAGTGGCGGCCGCATGCGTGAAGCCCT
TTTTTCCCAAGATGGCTGGGGCTGTCAGCATGTTAACCAGGATACTAATTGGGAAGTTCCCAGTTCGCCA
GAACCAGCCAATAAGGATGCACCCGGTCCACCAATGTGGAAGCCAAGCATTAACAATGGTACTGATCTTT
GGGAGTCCAATTTGAGAAACGGAGGTCAGCCGGCCGCACAGCAAGTTCCAAAGCCGTCGTGGGGTCATAC
ACCATCCTCTAACTTAGGTGGAACATGGGGTGAGGACGACGATGGCGCCGATAGTAGTAGTGTGTGGACT
GGAGGAGCTGTTAGCAACGCGGGATCCGGAGCTGCAGTGGGAGTAAACCAAGCCGGAGTTAATGTCGGTC
CAGGCGGTGTTGTTTCGTCTGGCGGACCTCAGTGGGGACAAGGTGTCGTTGGCGTCGGACTTGGATCAAC
TGGCGGAAATGGTTCCAGTAACATTACAGGCTCTTCGGGCGTTGCCACGGGAAGCAGTGGCAATTCAAGT
AATGCCGGAAATGGATGGGGCGATCCACGCGAGATTCGTCCACTGGGCGTCGGAGGATCGATGGACATCC
GTAACGTCGAGCACCGTGGAGGAAATGGATCAGGCGCCACATCCAGTGACCCGCGTGATATCCGTATGAT
TGACCCACGCGATCCAATCCGGGGCGACCCACGCGGCATTTCAGGACGCCTCAACGGTACGTCAGAGATG
TGGGGACACCACCCGCAGATGTCGCACAATCAACTGCAGGGAATTAATAAGATGGTCGGACAGAGCGTTG
CGACAGCTAGTACGAGCGTTGGCACGTCAGGATCCGGAATTGGACCAGGCGGACCGGGACCAAGCACGGT
TTCGGGAAACATTCCGACGCAATGGGGTCCAGCCCAGCCCGTTAGTGTCGGAGTTAGCGGACCGAAGGAT
ATGTCGAAGCAAATTAGCGGCTGGGAAGAGCCGTCGCCTCCCCCACAACGCCGTAGCATCCCAAATTATG
ACGACGGAACGTCCCTCTGGGGACAACAGACACGCGTCCCGGCCGCTAGTGGACATTGGAAGGATATGAC
AGACTCCATTGGACGCAGCAGCCACCTGATGCGCGGACAGAGTCAGACCGGCGGAATTGGCATTGCTGGA
GTTGGAAATAGCAATGTTCCAGTGGGAGCCAATCCAAGTAATCCTATAAGCAGTGTAGTTGGACCTCAAG
CCCGGATTCCATCTGTGGGCGGCGTACAACACAAACCAGACGGCGGCGCTATGTGGGTGCATTCCGGCAA
TGTAGGTGGCAGAAATAATGTTGCTGCTGTTACTACTTGGGGAGATGACACTCATAGCGTTAATGTCGGC
GCTCCCAGCAGTGGCAGTGTATCCAGCAACAATTGGGTTGATGACAAGTCCAACTCAACCTTGGCACAAA
ACTCTTGGAGCGACCCGGCCCCTGTTGGAGTTAGTTGGGGCAATAAGCAAAGCAAACCGCCAAGCAATAG
TGCTTCATCAGGTTGGAGCACTGCTGCGGGCGTGGTGGATGGGGTTGATCTAGGATCTGAGTGGAACACG
CACGGGGGGATTATTGGAAAATCTCAGCAACAACAAAAACTAGCGGGACTTAACGTGGGAATGGTGAACG
TAATTAACGCGGAGATCATTAAGCAAAGCAAGCAATACAGGATCCTTGTCGAGAACGGCTTTAAAAAGGA
AGATGTAGAGCGGGCATTAGTGATTGCTAATATGAACATCGAAGAGGCAGCCGATATGCTCCGTGCCAAC
TCATCCCTATCAATGGATGGTTGGCGTCGACATGATGAGTCCCTTGGATCTTATGCCGACCACAATAGTT
CAACAAGCAGCGGTGGATTTGCTGGTCGTTACCCGGTCAACAGTGGACAACCTTCAATGTCCTTTCCTCA
TAATAACCTTATGAATAACATGGGAGGTACCGCTGTTACTGGAGGTAACAACAATACAAACATGACAGCT
TTACAGGTGCAAAAGTATTTAAATCAAGGGCAACATGGTGTCGCTGTTGGACCGCAAGCCGTTGGTAATT
CTTCAGCAGTATCTGTCGGATTTGGTCAGAACACGTCTAACGCAGCAGTGGCAGGAGCAGCCTCTGTAAA
TATAGCAGCAAATACAAACAACCAACCGTCTGGTCAGCAAATTCGCATGCTAGGCCAGCAAATTCAGTTG
GCCATTCATAGTGGTTTCATATCTAGTCAGATATTGACTCAACCGCTAACTCAAACAACCCTTAACCTTT
TAAACCAACTTCTTAGCAATATTAAGCATCTCCAGGCTGCACAGCAATCCCTTACCCGCGGGGGAAATGT
CAATCCAATGGCAGTGAATGTGGCTATATCTAAATACAAGCAGCAAATCCAGAATTTACAGAACCAGATA
AATGCACAACAGGCTGTGTATGTAAAACAGCAAAATATGCAACCAACTTCACAACAACAACAGCCCCAAC
AACAGCAACTTCCTTCTGTTCATCTAAGTAACTCAGGCAACGACTATTTAAGAGGTCACGATGCAATAAA
TAATTTGCAAAGCAACTTTTCTGAGCTCAATATTAATAAGCCAAGTGGATCCAGTTGGTTGCTTTTGAAA
AATCTAACAGCACAGATTGATGGTCCTACTTTGCGTACACTGTGTATGCAGCATGGGCCCCTTGTCAGCT
TTCACCCGTATTTGAACCAAGGAATTGCCTTATGTAAATATACTACTCGTGAGGAGGCGAACAAGGCGCA
AATGGCGTTAAACAACTGTGTCCTCGCCAACACCACAATATTTGCTGAATCTCCCAGCGAGAACGAGGTG
CAAAGCATTATGCAGCACTTATAATCTAGAGGGCCCGCGGTTCGAAGGTAAGCCTATCCCTAACCCTCTC
CTCGGTCTCGATTCTACGCGTACCGGTCATCATCACCATCACCATTGAGTTTAAACCCGCTGATCAGCCT
CGACTGTGCCTTCTAAGGCCTGAGCTCGCTGATCAGCCTCGATCGAGGATCCAGACATGATAAGATACAT
TGATGAGTTTGGACAAACCACAACTAGAATGCAGTGAAAAAAATGCTTTATTTGTGAAATTTGTGATGCT
ATTGCTTTATTTGTAACCATTATAAGCTGCAATAAACAAGTTAACAACAACAATTGCATTCATTTTATGT
TTCAGGTTCAGGGGGAGGTGTGGGAGGTTTTTTAAAGCAAGTAAAACCTCTACAAATGTGGTATGGCTGA
TTATGATCAGTCGACCGATGCCCTTGAGAGCCTTCAACCCAGTCAGCTCCTTCCGGTGGGCGCGGGGCAT
GACTATCGTCGCCGCACTTATGACTGTCTTCTTTATCATGCAACTCGTAGGACAGGTGCCGGCAGCGCTC
TGGGTCATTTTCGGCGAGGACCGCTTTCGCTGGAGCGCGACGATGATCGGCCTGTCGCTTGCGGTATTCG
GAATCTTGCACGCCCTCGCTCAAGCCTTCGTCACTGGTCCCGCCACCAAACGTTTCGGCGAGAAGCAGGC
CATTATCGCCGGCATGGCGGCCGACGCGCTGGGCTACGTCTTGCTGGCGTTCGCGACGCGAGGCTGGATG
GCCTTCCCCATTATGATTCTTCTCGCTTCCGGCGGCATCGGGATGCCCGCGTTGCAGGCCATGCTGTCCA
GGCAGGTAGATGACGACCATCAGGGACAGCTTCAAGGATCGCTCGCGGCTCTTACCAGCCAGCAAAAGGC
CAGGAACCGTAAAAAGGCCGCGTTGCTGGCGTTTTTCCATAGGCTCCGCCCCCCTGACGAGCATCACAAA
AATCGACGCTCAAGTCAGAGGTGGCGAAACCCGACAGGACTATAAAGATACCAGGCGTTTCCCCCTGGAA
GCTCCCTCGTGCGCTCTCCTGTTCCGACCCTGCCGCTTACCGGATACCTGTCCGCCTTTCTCCCTTCGGG
AAGCGTGGCGCTTTCTCAATGCTCACGCTGTAGGTATCTCAGTTCGGTGTAGGTCGTTCGCTCCAAGCTG
GGCTGTGTGCACGAACCCCCCGTTCAGCCCGACCGCTGCGCCTTATCCGGTAACTATCGTCTTGAGTCCA
ACCCGGTAAGACACGACTTATCGCCACTGGCAGCAGCCACTGGTAACAGGATTAGCAGAGCGAGGTATGT
AGGCGGTGCTACAGAGTTCTTGAAGTGGTGGCCTAACTACGGCTACACTAGAAGGACAGTATTTGGTATC
TGCGCTCTGCTGAAGCCAGTTACCTTCGGAAAAAGAGTTGGTAGCTCTTGATCCGGCAAACAAACCACCG
CTGGTAGCGGTGGTTTTTTTGTTTGCAAGCAGCAGATTACGCGCAGAAAAAAAGGATCTCAAGAAGATCC
TTTGATCTTTTCTACGGGGTCTGACGCTCAGTGGAACGAAAACTCACGTTAAGGGATTTTGGTCATGAGA
TTATCAAAAAGGATCTTCACCTAGATCCTTTTAAATTAAAAATGAAGTTTTAAATCAATCTAAAGTATAT
ATGAGTAAACTTGGTCTGACAGTTACCAATGCTTAATCAGTGAGGCACCTATCTCAGCGATCTGTCTATT
TCGTTCATCCATAGTTGCCTGACTCCCCGTCGTGTAGATAACTACGATACGGGAGGGCTTACCATCTGGC
CCCAGTGCTGCAATGATACCGCGAGACCCACGCTCACCGGCTCCAGATTTATCAGCAATAAACCAGCCAG
CCGGAAGGGCCGAGCGCAGAAGTGGTCCTGCAACTTTATCCGCCTCCATCCAGTCTATTAATTGTTGCCG
GGAAGCTAGAGTAAGTAGTTCGCCAGTTAATAGTTTGCGCAACGTTGTTGCCATTGCTGCAGGCATCGTG
GTGTCACGCTCGTCGTTTGGTATGGCTTCATTCAGCTCCGGTTCCCAACGATCAAGGCGAGTTACATGAT
CCCCCATGTTGTGCAAAAAAGCGGTTAGCTCCTTCGGTCCTCCGATCGTTGTCAGAAGTAAGTTGGCCGC
AGTGTTATCACTCATGGTTATGGCAGCACTGCATAATTCTCTTACTGTCATGCCATCCGTAAGATGCTTT
TCTGTGACTGGTGAGTACTCAACCAAGTCATTCTGAGAATAGTGTATGCGGCGACCGAGTTGCTCTTGCC
CGGCGTCAACACGGGATAATACCGCGCCACATAGCAGAACTTTAAAAGTGCTCATCATTGGAAAACGTTC
TTCGGGGCGAAAACTCTCAAGGATCTTACCGCTGTTGAGATCCAGTTCGATGTAACCCACTCGTGCACCC
AACTGATCTTCAGCATCTTTTACTTTCACCAGCGTTTCTGGGTGAGCAAAAACAGGAAGGCAAAATGCCG
CAAAAAAGGGAATAAGGGCGACACGGAAATGTTGAATACTCATACTCTTCCTTTTTCAATATTATTGAAG
CATTTATCAGGGTTATTGTCTCATGAGCGGATACATATTTGAATGTATTTAGAAAAATAAACAAATAGGG
GTTCCGCGCACATTTCCCCGAAAAGTGCCACCTGACGTCTAAGAAACCATTATTATCATGACATTAACCT
ATAAAAATAGGCGTATCACGAGGCCCTTTCGT
